Addgene plasmid #120394: pAAV-U6-Diras2_2-hSyn::mCherry.3xFLAG-WPRE
Purpose: pAAV plasmid expressing Diras2 shRNA2 under the U6 promoter and mCherry.3XFLAG under the hSyn promoter
Depositing lab: Florian Freudenberg. Depositing organization: Goethe-Universitaet Frankfurt am Main. Publication: Knockdown of the ADHD Candidate Gene Diras2 in Murine Hippocampal Primary Cells. Grunewald L, Chiocchetti AG, Weber H, Scholz CJ, Schartner C, Freudenberg F, Reif A. J Atten Disord. 2019 Jan 9:1087054718822129. doi: 10.1177/1087054718822129. PubMed 30623719.
Backbone
  Vector backbone: pAAV
  Backbone size w/o insert (bp): 4000
  Total vector size (bp): 5718
  Vector type: AAV, RNAi
Growth in bacteria
  Bacterial resistance: Ampicillin, 100 μg/mL
  Growth temperature: 37°C
  Growth strain: NEB Stable
  Copy number: High Copy
Gene/Insert
  Gene/Insert name: Diras2 shRNA
  Species: M. musculus (mouse)
  Insert size (bp): 53
  GenBank ID: NM_001024474
  Entrez Gene: Diras2 (a.k.a. 2900052J15Rik, AI414999)
  Promoter: U6
  Tag / fusion protein: mCherry.3XFLAG (C terminal on backbone)
  Cloning method: Restriction Enzyme; 5′ cloning site BspQI (destroyed during cloning); 3′ cloning site BspQI (destroyed during cloning)
  Sequencing primers: 5′ GCCAACTCCATCACTAGGGG; 3′ ATGCGCAATTTGGGGAATGG
Terms and licenses: Academic/Nonprofit Terms; Industry Terms: Not Available to Industry
Depositor comments: The original backbone was published in Candemir et al. Eur Neuropsychopharmacol. 2016 (PMID: 26861996)
How to cite: pAAV-U6-Diras2_2-hSyn::mCherry.3xFLAG-WPRE was a gift from Florian Freudenberg (Addgene plasmid # 120394 ; http://n2t.net/addgene:120394 ; RRID:Addgene_120394)
