[The description below was written by a language model from this plasmid's Addgene catalogue record and pLannotate feature annotations shown in this document.]
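Description:
pAAV-U6-Diras2_2-hSyn::mCherry.3xFLAG-WPRE is an adeno-associated virus transfer plasmid for RNA interference, designed to knock down mouse Diras2 in neurons while marking the transduced cells. It is built on a pAAV backbone of about 5.7 kb and is propagated in E. coli as a high-copy plasmid through a ColE1/pUC-type origin, with ampicillin selection provided by the β-lactamase gene. An f1 phage origin is also present. The payload is flanked by AAV2 inverted terminal repeats, which direct replication and packaging of the intervening DNA into AAV particles when helper functions are supplied in trans. In the sequenced record the 3′ ITR is annotated in full, whereas the 5′ ITR is detected only as two short fragments. This may reflect the difficulty of sequencing these hairpin repeats or a partial deletion; the record does not distinguish between the two.

Between the ITRs sit two independent expression units. A U6 RNA polymerase III promoter (annotated as the mouse U6 snRNA promoter) drives a 53 bp short hairpin, the second of the Diras2-targeting shRNAs, which was inserted through BspQI sites that were destroyed during cloning. The hairpin itself is not annotated in the feature table but would lie in the gap between the U6 and hSyn promoters. Downstream, the human synapsin I promoter confers neuron-specific expression of mCherry fused at its C terminus to a 3xFLAG epitope, allowing detection by red fluorescence or by anti-FLAG antibodies. A WPRE enhances expression of this transcript, and the human growth hormone polyadenylation signal terminates it. The associated work used the construct to study knockdown of Diras2, an ADHD candidate gene, in murine hippocampal primary cells.
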