Features (pLannotate 1.2.2; 17 found; start..end, strand, type, name):
     12..39      +  repeat_region  AAV2 ITR (fragment): inverted terminal repeat of adeno-associated virus serotype 2 inverted
     68..95      +  repeat_region  AAV2 ITR (fragment): inverted terminal repeat of adeno-associated virus serotype 2 inverted
    150..462     +  promoter       U6 promoter: RNA polymerase III promoter for mouse U6 snRNA (Das et al., 1988)
    550..997     +  promoter       hSyn promoter: human synapsin I promoter; confers neuron-specific expression (Kügler et al., 2003)
   1011..1028    +  misc_feature   MCS (fragment): pUC18/19 multiple cloning site
   1035..1742    +  CDS            mCherry: mCherry is a basic (constitutively fluorescent) red fluorescent protein published in 2004, derived from Discosoma sp.. It is reported to be a very rapidly-maturing monomer with low acid sensitivity.
   1749..1814    +  CDS            3xFLAG: three tandem FLAG® epitope tags, followed by an enterokinase cleavage site
   1834..2422    +  misc_feature   WPRE: woodchuck hepatitis virus posttranscriptional regulatory element
   2454..2930    +  polyA_signal   hGH poly(A) signal: human growth hormone polyadenylation signal
   2970..3110    +  repeat_region  AAV2 ITR: inverted terminal repeat of adeno-associated virus serotype 2 inverted
   3115..3166    -  misc_feature   bom (fragment): basis of mobility region from pBR322
   3185..3640    +  rep_origin     f1 ori (sequence partly withheld): f1 bacteriophage origin of replication; arrow indicates direction of (+) strand synthesis
   3641..3690    -  misc_feature   bom (fragment): basis of mobility region from pBR322
   3792..3827    -  CDS            rop (fragment): Rop protein, which maintains plasmids at low copy number; rop
   3922..4026    +  promoter       AmpR promoter: bla
   4027..4887    +  CDS            AmpR: β-lactamase; bla; confers resistance to ampicillin, carbenicillin, and related antibiotics
   5058..5646    +  rep_origin     ori: high-copy-number ColE1/pMB1/pBR322/pUC origin of replication
>Addgene plasmid #120394 | pAAV-U6-Diras2_2-hSyn::mCherry.3xFLAG-WPRE | addgene full sequence | sequence record 235541 | Addgene NGS Result
CCTGCAGGCAGCTGCGCGCTCGCTCGCTCACTGAGGCCGCCCGGGCGTCGGGCGACCTTTGGTCGCCCGG
CCTCAGTGAGCGAGCGAGCGCGCAGAGAGGGAGTGGCCAACTCCATCACTAGGGGTTCCTGCGGCCGCAC
GCGTTCGAAATCCGACGCCGCCATCTCTAGGCCCGCGCCGGCCCCCTCGCACAGACTTGTGGGAGAAGCT
CGGCTACTCCCCTGCCCCGGTTAATTTGCATATAATATTTCCTAGTAACTATAGAGGCTTAATGTGCGAT
AAAAGACAGATAATCTGTTCTTTTTAATACTAGCTACATTTTACATGATAGGCTTGGATTTCTATAAGAG
ATACAAATACTAAATTATTATTTTAAAAAACAGCACAAAAGGAAACTCACCCTAACTGTAAAGTAATTGT
GTGTTTTGAGACTATAAATATCCCTTGGAGAAAAGCCTTGTTTGCGGCTGTCCATCTCCAAATTCAAGAG
ATTTGGAGATGGACAGCCGTTTTTCGCGTGTGTCTAGACTGCAGAGGGCCCTGCGTATGAGTGCAAGTGG
GTTTTAGGACCAGGATGAGGCGGGGTGGGGGTGCCTACCTGACGACCGACCCCGACCCACTGGACAAGCA
CCCAACCCCCATTCCCCAAATTGCGCATCCCCTATCAGAGAGGGGGAGGGGAAACAGGATGCGGCGAGGC
GCGTGCGCACTGCCAGCTTCAGCACCGCGGACAGTGCCTTCGCCCCCGCCTGGCGGCGCGCGCCACCGCC
GCCTCAGCACTGAAGGCGCGCTGACGTCACTCGCCGGTCCCCCGCAAACTCCCCTTCCCGGCCACCTTGG
TCGCGTCCGCGCCGCCGCCGGCCCAGCCGGACCGCACCACGCGAGGCGCGAGATAGGGGGGCACGGGCGC
GACCATCTGCGCTGCGGCGCCGGCGACTCAGCGCTGCCTCAGTCTGCGGTGGGCAGCGGAGGAGTCGTGT
CGTGCCTGAGAGCGCAGTCGAGAAGGTACCGGATCCTCTAGAGTCGACGCCACCATGGTGAGCAAGGGCG
AGGAGGATAACATGGCCATCATCAAGGAGTTCATGCGCTTCAAGGTGCACATGGAGGGCTCCGTGAACGG
CCACGAGTTCGAGATCGAGGGCGAGGGCGAGGGCCGCCCCTACGAGGGCACCCAGACCGCCAAGCTGAAG
GTGACCAAGGGTGGCCCCCTGCCCTTCGCCTGGGACATCCTGTCCCCTCAGTTCATGTACGGCTCCAAGG
CCTACGTGAAGCACCCCGCCGACATCCCCGACTACTTGAAGCTGTCCTTCCCCGAGGGCTTCAAGTGGGA
GCGCGTGATGAACTTCGAGGACGGCGGCGTGGTGACCGTGACCCAGGACTCCTCCCTGCAGGACGGCGAG
TTCATCTACAAGGTGAAGCTGCGCGGCACCAACTTCCCCTCCGACGGCCCCGTAATGCAGAAGAAGACCA
TGGGCTGGGAGGCCTCCTCCGAGCGGATGTACCCCGAGGACGGCGCCCTGAAGGGCGAGATCAAGCAGAG
GCTGAAGCTGAAGGACGGCGGCCACTACGACGCTGAGGTCAAGACCACCTACAAGGCCAAGAAGCCCGTG
CAGCTGCCCGGCGCCTACAACGTCAACATCAAGTTGGACATCACCTCCCACAACGAGGACTACACCATCG
TGGAACAGTACGAACGCGCCGAGGGCCGCCACTCCACCGGCGGCATGGACGAGCTGTACAAGGAATTCGA
CTACAAAGACCATGACGGTGATTATAAAGATCATGATATTGATTACAAGGATGACGATGACAAGCTAGCA
TAAGCTTATCGATAATCAACCTCTGGATTACAAAATTTGTGAAAGATTGACTGGTATTCTTAACTATGTT
GCTCCTTTTACGCTATGTGGATACGCTGCTTTAATGCCTTTGTATCATGCTATTGCTTCCCGTATGGCTT
TCATTTTCTCCTCCTTGTATAAATCCTGGTTGCTGTCTCTTTATGAGGAGTTGTGGCCCGTTGTCAGGCA
ACGTGGCGTGGTGTGCACTGTGTTTGCTGACGCAACCCCCACTGGTTGGGGCATTGCCACCACCTGTCAG
CTCCTTTCCGGGACTTTCGCTTTCCCCCTCCCTATTGCCACGGCGGAACTCATCGCCGCCTGCCTTGCCC
GCTGCTGGACAGGGGCTCGGCTGTTGGGCACTGACAATTCCGTGGTGTTGTCGGGGAAATCATCGTCCTT
TCCTTGGCTGCTCGCCTATGTTGCCACCTGGATTCTGCGCGGGACGTCCTTCTGCTACGTCCCTTCGGCC
CTCAATCCAGCGGACCTTCCTTCCCGCGGCCTGCTGCCGGCTCTGCGGCCTCTTCCGCGTCTTCGCCTTC
GCCCTCAGACGAGTCGGATCTCCCTTTGGGCCGCCTCCCCGCATCGATACCGAGCGCTGCTCGAGAGATC
TACGGGTGGCATCCCTGTGACCCCTCCCCAGTGCCTCTCCTGGCCCTGGAAGTTGCCACTCCAGTGCCCA
CCAGCCTTGTCCTAATAAAATTAAGTTGCATCATTTTGTCTGACTAGGTGTCCTTCTATAATATTATGGG
GTGGAGGGGGGTGGTATGGAGCAAGGGGCAAGTTGGGAAGACAACCTGTAGGGCCTGCGGGGTCTATTGG
GAACCAAGCTGGAGTGCAGTGGCACAATCTTGGCTCACTGCAATCTCCGCCTCCTGGGTTCAAGCGATTC
TCCTGCCTCAGCCTCCCGAGTTGTTGGGATTCCAGGCATGCATGACCAGGCTCAGCTAATTTTTGTTTTT
TTGGTAGAGACGGGGTTTCACCATATTGGCCAGGCTGGTCTCCAACTCCTAATCTCAGGTGATCTACCCA
CCTTGGCCTCCCAAATTGCTGGGATTACAGGCGTGAACCACTGCTCCCTTCCCTGTCCTTCTGATTTTGT
AGGTAACCACGTGCGGACCGAGCGGCCGCAGGAACCCCTAGTGATGGAGTTGGCCACTCCCTCTCTGCGC
GCTCGCTCGCTCACTGAGGCCGGGCGACCAAAGGTCGCCCGACGCCCGGGCTTTGCCCGGGCGGCCTCAG
TGAGCGAGCGAGCGCGCAGCTGCCTGCAGGGGCGCCTGATGCGGTATTTTCTCCTTACGCATCTGTGCGG
TATTTCACACCGCATA
[95 nt withheld, positions 3167-3261]
T
[46 nt withheld, positions 3263-3308]
C
[141 nt withheld, positions 3310-3450]
CCTTTGACGTTGGAGTCCACGTTCTTT
[37 nt withheld, positions 3478-3514]
ACTCTATCTCGGGCTATTCTTTTGATTTATAAGGGATTTTGCCGATTTCGGTCTATTGGTTAAAAAATGA
GCTGATTTAACAAAAATTTAACGCGAATTTTAACAAAATATTAACGTTTACAATTTTATGGTGCACTCTC
AGTACAATCTGCTCTGATGCCGCATAGTTAAGCCAGCCCCGACACCCGCCAACACCCGCTGACGCGCCCT
GACGGGCTTGTCTGCTCCCGGCATCCGCTTACAGACAAGCTGTGACCGTCTCCGGGAGCTGCATGTGTCA
GAGGTTTTCACCGTCATCACCGAAACGCGCGAGACGAAAGGGCCTCGTGATACGCCTATTTTTATAGGTT
AATGTCATGATAATAATGGTTTCTTAGACGTCAGGTGGCACTTTTCGGGGAAATGTGCGCGGAACCCCTA
TTTGTTTATTTTTCTAAATACATTCAAATATGTATCCGCTCATGAGACAATAACCCTGATAAATGCTTCA
ATAATATTGAAAAAGGAAGAGTATGAGTATTCAACATTTCCGTGTCGCCCTTATTCCCTTTTTTGCGGCA
TTTTGCCTTCCTGTTTTTGCTCACCCAGAAACGCTGGTGAAAGTAAAAGATGCTGAAGATCAGTTGGGTG
CACGAGTGGGTTACATCGAACTGGATCTCAACAGCGGTAAGATCCTTGAGAGTTTTCGCCCCGAAGAACG
TTTTCCAATGATGAGCACTTTTAAAGTTCTGCTATGTGGCGCGGTATTATCCCGTATTGACGCCGGGCAA
GAGCAACTCGGTCGCCGCATACACTATTCTCAGAATGACTTGGTTGAGTACTCACCAGTCACAGAAAAGC
ATCTTACGGATGGCATGACAGTAAGAGAATTATGCAGTGCTGCCATAACCATGAGTGATAACACTGCGGC
CAACTTACTTCTGACAACGATCGGAGGACCGAAGGAGCTAACCGCTTTTTTGCACAACATGGGGGATCAT
GTAACTCGCCTTGATCGTTGGGAACCGGAGCTGAATGAAGCCATACCAAACGACGAGCGTGACACCACGA
TGCCTGTAGCAATGGCAACAACGTTGCGCAAACTATTAACTGGCGAACTACTTACTCTAGCTTCCCGGCA
ACAATTAATAGACTGGATGGAGGCGGATAAAGTTGCAGGACCACTTCTGCGCTCGGCCCTTCCGGCTGGC
TGGTTTATTGCTGATAAATCTGGAGCCGGTGAGCGTGGGTCTCGCGGTATCATTGCAGCACTGGGGCCAG
ATGGTAAGCCCTCCCGTATCGTAGTTATCTACACGACGGGGAGTCAGGCAACTATGGATGAACGAAATAG
ACAGATCGCTGAGATAGGTGCCTCACTGATTAAGCATTGGTAACTGTCAGACCAAGTTTACTCATATATA
CTTTAGATTGATTTAAAACTTCATTTTTAATTTAAAAGGATCTAGGTGAAGATCCTTTTTGATAATCTCA
TGACCAAAATCCCTTAACGTGAGTTTTCGTTCCACTGAGCGTCAGACCCCGTAGAAAAGATCAAAGGATC
TTCTTGAGATCCTTTTTTTCTGCGCGTAATCTGCTGCTTGCAAACAAAAAAACCACCGCTACCAGCGGTG
GTTTGTTTGCCGGATCAAGAGCTACCAACTCTTTTTCCGAAGGTAACTGGCTTCAGCAGAGCGCAGATAC
CAAATACTGTTCTTCTAGTGTAGCCGTAGTTAGGCCACCACTTCAAGAACTCTGTAGCACCGCCTACATA
CCTCGCTCTGCTAATCCTGTTACCAGTGGCTGCTGCCAGTGGCGATAAGTCGTGTCTTACCGGGTTGGAC
TCAAGACGATAGTTACCGGATAAGGCGCAGCGGTCGGGCTGAACGGGGGGTTCGTGCACACAGCCCAGCT
TGGAGCGAACGACCTACACCGAACTGAGATACCTACAGCGTGAGCTATGAGAAAGCGCCACGCTTCCCGA
AGGGAGAAAGGCGGACAGGTATCCGGTAAGCGGCAGGGTCGGAACAGGAGAGCGCACGAGGGAGCTTCCA
GGGGGAAACGCCTGGTATCTTTATAGTCCTGTCGGGTTTCGCCACCTCTGACTTGAGCGTCGATTTTTGT
GATGCTCGTCAGGGGGGCGGAGCCTATGGAAAAACGCCAGCAACGCGGCCTTTTTACGGTTCCTGGCCTT
TTGCTGGCCTTTTGCTCACATGT
